Addgene plasmid #189842: pGBT-RP2.2
Depositing lab: Stephen Ekker. Publication: Building the vertebrate codex using the gene breaking protein trap library. Ichino N, Serres MR, Urban RM, Urban MD, Treichel AJ, Schaefbauer KJ, Greif LE, Varshney GK, Skuster KJ, McNulty MS, Daby CL, Wang Y, Liao HK, El-Rass S, Ding Y, Liu W, Anderson JL, Wishman MD, Sabharwal A, Schimmenti LA, Sivasubbu S, Balciunas D, Hammerschmidt M, Farber SA, Wen XY, Xu X, McGrail M, Essner JJ, Burgess SM, Clark KJ, Ekker SC. Elife. 2020 Aug 11;9. pii: 54572. doi: 10.7554/eLife.54572. PubMed 32779569.
Backbone
  Vector backbone: pGBT
  Backbone size (bp): 9118
  Vector type: Cre/Lox
  Promoter: beta Actin
  Tag / fusion protein: mRFP (N terminal on backbone); GFP GM2 variant (C terminal on backbone)
Growth in bacteria
  Bacterial resistance: Ampicillin, 100 μg/mL
  Growth temperature: 37°C
  Growth strain: DH5alpha
  Copy number: Unknown
Terms and licenses: Academic/Nonprofit Terms; Industry Terms: Not Available to Industry
How to cite: pGBT-RP2.2 was a gift from Stephen Ekker (Addgene plasmid # 189842 ; http://n2t.net/addgene:189842 ; RRID:Addgene_189842)
