[The description below was written by a language model from this plasmid's Addgene catalogue record and pLannotate feature annotations shown in this document.]
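Description:
pGBT-RP2.2 is a gene-breaking protein trap vector built on the pGBT backbone (about 9.1 kb) and catalogued as a Cre/Lox plasmid. It was deposited in connection with a study describing a gene-breaking protein trap library for annotating vertebrate genes. It is maintained in E. coli through a high-copy ColE1/pUC-type origin and selected with ampicillin via the β-lactamase gene. An f1 origin, lac promoter/operator and lacZα remnants, and flanking SP6, T3 and T7 phage promoters reflect a standard cloning-vector scaffold.

The functional cargo lies between two loxP sites in the same orientation, so Cre recombinase can excise the whole intervening cassette and thereby revert an insertion. Just inside the first loxP site is an mRFP1 coding sequence, listed in the record as an N-terminal fusion tag. In a protein trap design, such a reporter is intended to be joined to the upstream portion of an endogenous gene into which the vector has integrated, simultaneously marking and disrupting that gene's product. Further downstream, a GFP variant (GM2, annotated as GFPmut2) sits near the second loxP site. The catalogue lists it as a C-terminal tag and names beta actin as the promoter, which suggests a separate promoter-driven GFP unit, although the beta-actin promoter itself is not annotated in the feature table. A partial minimal FRT site lies between the two reporters.

Large stretches of the cassette, roughly 2.6–5.2 kb, carry no annotation. Neither splice acceptor or donor elements, transcriptional terminators, nor any transposon arms for genomic delivery are identified in the record. The host organism is likewise not stated explicitly.
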