Features (pLannotate 1.2.2; 21 found; start..end, strand, type, name):
     22..43      +  protein_bind   CAP binding site: CAP binding activates transcription in the presence of cAMP. E. coli catabolite activator protein
     58..88      +  promoter       lac promoter: promoter for the E. coli lac operon
     96..112     +  protein_bind   lac operator: The lac repressor binds to the lac operator to inhibit transcription in E. coli. This inhibition can be relieved by adding lactose or isopropyl-β-D-thiogalactopyranoside (IPTG). lac repressor encoded by lacI
    154..172     +  promoter       SP6 promoter: promoter for bacteriophage SP6 RNA polymerase
    448..481     +  protein_bind   loxP: Cre-mediated recombination occurs in the 8-bp core sequence (GCATACAT). Cre recombinase
    652..1326    +  CDS            mRFP1: monomeric derivative of DsRed (Campbell et al., 2002) mammalian codon-optimized
   1992..2008    -  promoter       LEU2 promoter (fragment): S. cerevisiae LEU2
   2534..2563    -  protein_bind   FRT (minimal) (fragment): supports FLP-mediated excision but not integration (Turan and Bode, 2011) FLP recombinase from the Saccharomyces cerevisiae 2μ plasmid
   2578..2596    +  promoter       T3 promoter: promoter for bacteriophage T3 RNA polymerase
   5157..5177    -  misc_feature   MCS (fragment): pUC18/19 multiple cloning site
   5187..5900    +  CDS            GFPmut2: GFPmut2 is a basic (constitutively fluorescent) green fluorescent protein published in 1996, derived from Aequorea victoria. It is reported to be a very rapidly-maturing weak dimer.
   5914..5943    +  misc_feature   MCS (fragment): pBluescript multiple cloning site
   6112..6145    +  protein_bind   loxP: Cre-mediated recombination occurs in the 8-bp core sequence (GCATACAT). Cre recombinase
   6436..6454    -  promoter       T7 promoter: promoter for bacteriophage T7 RNA polymerase
   6457..6614    +  CDS            lacZα (fragment): LacZα fragment of β-galactosidase; lacZ fragment
   6618..7046    +  rep_origin     f1 ori (sequence partly withheld): f1 bacteriophage origin of replication; arrow indicates direction of (+) strand synthesis
   7074..7124    -  misc_feature   bom (fragment): basis of mobility region from pBR322
   7151..7255    +  promoter       AmpR promoter: bla
   7256..8116    +  CDS            AmpR: β-lactamase; bla; confers resistance to ampicillin, carbenicillin, and related antibiotics
   8287..8875    +  rep_origin     ori: high-copy-number ColE1/pMB1/pBR322/pUC origin of replication
   9058..9       +  CDS            lacI (fragment) (across the origin): lac repressor; lacI; The lac repressor binds to the lac operator to inhibit transcription in E. coli. This inhibition can be relieved by adding lactose or isopropyl-β-D-thiogalactopyranoside (IPTG).
>Addgene plasmid #189842 | pGBT-RP2.2 | addgene full sequence | sequence record 373952 | Addgene NGS Result
GGGCAGTGAGCGCAACGCAATTAATGTGAGTTAGCTCACTCATTAGGCACCCCAGGCTTTACACTTTATG
CTTCCGGCTCGTATGTTGTGTGGAATTGTGAGCGGATAACAATTTCACACAGGAAACAGCTATGACCATG
ATTACGCCAAGCTATTTAGGTGACACTATAGAATACTCAAGCTATGCATCCAACGCGTTGGGAGCTCTCC
CATATGGTCGAGCAGAGGTGTAAAAAGTACTCAAAAATTTTACTCAAGTGAAAGTACAAGTACTTAGGGA
AAATTTTACTCAATTAAAAGTAAAAGTATCTGGCTAGAATCTTACTTGAGTAAAAGTAAAAAAGTACTCC
ATTAAAATTGTACTTGAGTATTAAGGAAGTAAAAGTAAAAGCAAGAAAGAAAACTAGAGATTCTTGTTTA
AGCTCATGGTAGGGATAACAGGGTAATATAACTTCGTATAGCATACATTATACGAAGTTATCGTTACCAC
CCACTAGCGGTCAGACTGCAGATTGCAGCACGAAACAGGAAGCTGACTCCACATGGTCACATGCTCACTG
AAGTGTTGACTTCCCTGACAGCTGTGCACTTTCTAAACCGGTTTTCTCATTCATTTACAGTCAGCCGGAA
TTCACCCGGGTACCGGAAGGTGCCTCCTCCGAGGACGTCATCAAGGAGTTCATGCGCTTCAAGGTGCGCA
TGGAGGGCTCCGTGAACGGCCACGAGTTCGAGATCGAGGGCGAGGGCGAGGGCCGCCCCTACGAGGGCAC
CCAGACCGCCAAGCTGAAGGTGACCAAGGGCGGCCCCCTGCCCTTCGCCTGGGACATCCTGTCCCCTCAG
TTCCAGTACGGCTCCAAGGCCTACGTGAAGCACCCCGCCGACATCCCCGACTACTTGAAGCTGTCCTTCC
CCGAGGGCTTCAAGTGGGAGCGCGTGATGAACTTCGAGGACGGCGGCGTGGTGACCGTGACCCAGGACTC
CTCCCTGCAGGACGGCGAGTTCATCTACAAGGTGAAGCTGCGCGGCACCAACTTCCCCTCCGACGGCCCC
GTAATGCAGAAGAAGACCATGGGCTGGGAGGCCTCCACCGAGCGGATGTACCCCGAGGACGGCGCCCTGA
AGGGCGAGATCAAGATGAGGCTGAAGCTGAAGGACGGCGGCCACTACGACGCCGAGGTCAAGACCACCTA
CATGGCCAAGAAGCCCGTGCAGCTGCCCGGCGCCTACAAGACCGACATCAAGCTGGACATCACCTCCCAC
AACGAGGACTACACCATCGTGGAACAGTACGAGCGCGCCGAGGGCCGCCACTCCACCGGCGCCTAAGAAA
TCGCTAGTAATTAAGTCTCAGCCACCGTTAACTGAACATGTCAAAACCTGTGGAGACTGTTGAGATTTGA
TGTTCTGAAAAGATAAAGCCTATAAATAAAATGTTGCCCAAATTTCCTGCCTGATGTTTTTCTTTGTCTT
TGCTACATGGCTTTGCTGCTCGGATCGGCTCACTCTGTGTATGCCACGTTCACTTTGTACTCTCCTTCTC
ACGGTAGGTTTATTATTTTTAGATGTGCAGTTAGTTTCTGTGAAATAACACACCACACACTGATATTGTC
TGTGCATTGACTTGGTGAGTGCACATTGTTTTTGATCTTGACATATTTATATTTGATTGATCAGGTGAAC
TGTGTGAATCTAAAGTGCTCCATACAGATGTTCTGCATTGAAAATATTCTCATTTTATTAGTGGAAGTGA
GTGTATGCCACATCCAATCAATTTCAGCAAACACCCCAGTATGATTTAATGCAAAAAAATGAAGGTATCA
AACACGCATTACTACTTTGCAGTTAAATATTTAACATTTATTCCAACACGAAAAAAAGCAGTAAATAACA
CTTTGACAAACACGTCAGGACATCTTATTTTTGTCACCCTCACAGGCAATTTAGTATAATATATTATATA
TATATATATATCATATAATAATATTCAGTATAATATATATATATATATCATATTATAATATTCAGTATAA
TATAAAACACAAACACATATATGTATAATATAATATAACATTTTTATTTATTGAGATGCCTCTATGGACC
GTGTTATAAGAAGTAAAGATCAGGAGAAGTAAACATGAAGTGTAATTATGAATACTGATGTTAAATTAAG
CTATGATGAGTTTTCACTGTTAATTTACCATCTCAATTAAATGTTGATGCCTCCATGACCAAGTTAAGCA
GATGAGACTGAGGACAACTGTAGAAGACAAGATGTTCACTTTGCTGAATATAGCTGGCTTGACAGTTATC
TATGACTCTATAAATATATATATATTTTTTTTTTTATAAAATGATTTATTTATAACTATATATCCATTTC
TCAGACAGGTGCTTCATATCCCTCACTCCCGTAGCTGTCCATGCTGGATCTGTCCCCGTTGTTTTTAAAA
AGCTAAATAAGTTATTAACATGACTGCATCCAGCGAGCCAAACCTGTCTGGTGTACAGCTACCAGAGAAG
CTTGAGATCCTAGGAAGTTCCTATACTTTCTAGAGAATAGGAATCGCGAGTGCTAGCAATTAACCCTCAC
TAAAGGGAACAAAAGCTTTTAGACCTTCTTACTTTTGGGGATTATATAAGTATTTTCTCAATAAATATCT
CATATCTTACTGTGGTTTAACTGCTGAATCTAAAATTTTAATACAAAAGTAGTTATATTTGTTGTACATT
GTAAACTATAACTTAACTTCAGTTTCAGAGAAACTCATGTGCTCAAAATGTAAAAAAAGTTTCCTGTTAA
ATATTTTGTAAATGTATTGAAGACAAAATAAGAAAAAAAAAAATATAAGCCACTAAATCACACTGTCCTT
GGTATCAGCAAGAGATTCTGACATAATCAGCTGTTTTTGTTTATTACTGCCATTGAAGGCCATGTGCATT
AGTCCCAAGTTACACATTAAAAAGTCACATGTAGCTTACCAACATCAGTGCTGTTCAAGCACAGCCTCAT
CTACTATTCAAACTGTGGCACCATCTAAAATATGCCAGAATTTTTTTATTTAATGAATTTGACCCTGAAA
TATGTATTAATATCACTCCTGTGATTTTTTTGTAATCAGCTTACAATTACAGGAATGCAAGCCTGATTCA
TTACAAGTTTCACTACACTTTCTCTGACAACATCACCTACTGAACTCAGACCAGCTAGTTGCTCCTTAAG
TATACAATCATGTCACTAATCCTCATTTCAATGAAAAATACCCCTATTGTACTTGGTACTTGGTAGATAA
CCACAGAGCAGTATTATGCCATTATTGTGAATACAATAAGAGGTAAATGACCTACAGAGCTGCTGCTGCT
GTTGTGTTAGATTGTAAACACAGCACAGGATCAAGGAGGTGTCCATCACTATGACCAATACTAGCACTTT
GCACAGGCTCTTTGAAAGGCTGAAAAGAGCCTTATTGGCGTTATCACAACAAAATACGCAAATACGGAAA
ACAACGTATTGAACTTCGCAAACAAAAAACAGCGATTTTGATGAAAATCGCTTAGGCCTTGCTCTTCAAA
CAATCCAGCTTCTCCTTCTTTCACTCTCAAGTTGCAAGAAGCAAGTGTAGCAATGTGCACGCGACAGCCG
GGTGTGTGACGCTGGACCAATCAGAGCGCAGAGCTCCGAAAGTTTACCTTTTATGGCTAGAGCCGGGCAT
CTGCCGTCATATAAAAGAGCGCGCCCAGCGTCTCAGCCTCACTTTGAGCTCCTCCACACGCAGCTAGTGC
GGAATATCATCTGCCTGTAACCCATTCTCTAAAGTCGACAAACCCCCCCAAACCTAAGGTGAGTTGATCT
TTAAGCTTTTTACATTTTCAGCTCGCATATATCAATTCGAACGTTTAATTAGAATGTTTAAATAAAGCTA
GATTAAATGATTAGGCTCAGTTACCGGTCTTTTTTTTCTCATTTACGTGCGAACTCTGCTTAAACTCTAG
TTATTCTTTATTAATATGTGGTTATTTTTATATATGTATGTGTTATCATAACTGTACTGGCTATGTCAGG
TGGTAATGACTGTAACGTTACGTTACTCGTTGTAGGCACGACATTGAATGGGCCGGTGTTGAAATAAGTC
TTCAACCCCTTTTAACCTCAAAATGTGCTCTGGTTAACAAGGATTTTAACAGCTATCAGTATGACTGTGC
GGTTTTAAAGCCGTTAGTGAGGCACGTTGCACACTTGATGGATGGCCGGAATGGGAAGTTCTTTATGCAG
GCAGTGCTGCAGCAGGGTGTGACCTACTTTAGCTAACGTTAGCCGGCTAACCAGCATTCATCTGCCGGTA
ACTTGAGTCTAATATTCTCTCATGTGATATCGAAGTGATCAAAGACACGTCTGTTAGCTCACTTTAACCA
ACTGTAGTGAAAAATAGCGCAGTGTGCAGCCCTTCAGTCTTTCATTTAGGCTGATTATTCAATCATTTTA
TTAACTATTAACGCGTTACTAAACGTAAGGTAACGTAGTCAGTTTTTAATAACTGGTGAAAAGTACTGGT
TGGGTTTAAATGGTGACTTATAATTGTGTTGGAGGGGGAAACCTTTTTGATAAAGGCTATATAATCTCAA
ATGAATGGGCTGAGGATGGTGTTCACAGGTGCTTTAGTGAAGTCCGCTCGTGAAGAGTCGCTGAAGTGAC
TGCAGATCTGTGACGCAGTCGTTTTGGGCAGACGGCCGTTGAAATTCGGTTGAGTAATTGATACCAGGTG
AGGCTAGAGGATGTAGAAATTCATTTGTGTAGAATTTAGGGAGTGGCCCTGGCGTGATGAATGTCGAAAT
CCGTTCCTTTTTACTGAACCCTATGTCTCTGGCTGAGTGCCACACCGCCGGCAGCCGCAAAGCGTCTCAA
ACCATTGCCTTTTATGGTAATAATGAGAATGCAGAGGGACTTCCTTTGTCTGGCACATCTGAGGCGCGCA
TTGTCACACTAGCACCCACTAGCGGTCAGACTGCAGATTGCAGCACGAAACAGGAAGCTGACTCCACATG
GTCACATGCTCACTGAAGTGTTGACTTCCCTGACAGCTGTGCACTTTCTAAACCGGTTTTCTCATTCATT
TACAGTTCAGCCGGAATTCACCTGCAGGTGGATCCATCTAGAACTACTAGAGGATCCCCGGGTACCGGTA
GAAAAAATGAGTAAAGGAGAAGAACTTTTCACTGGAGTTGTCCCAATTCTTGTTGAATTAGATGGTGATG
TTAATGGGCACAAATTTTCTGTCAGTGGAGAGGGTGAAGGTGATGCAACATACGGAAAACTTACCCTTAA
ATTTATTTGCACTACTGGAAAACTACCTGTTCCATGGCCAACACTTGTCACTACTTTCGCGTATGGTCTT
CAATGCTTTGCGAGATACCCAGATCATATGAAACAGCATGACTTTTTCAAGAGTGCCATGCCCGAAGGTT
ATGTACAGGAAAGAACTATATTTTTCAAAGATGACGGGAACTACAAGACACGTGCTGAAGTCAAGTTTGA
AGGTGATACCCTTGTTAATAGAATCGAGTTAAAAGGTATTGATTTTAAAGAAGATGGAAACATTCTTGGA
CACAAATTGGAATACAACTATAACTCACACAATGTATACATCATGGCAGACAAACAAAAGAATGGAATCA
AAGTTAACTTCAAAATTAGACACAACATTGAAGATGGAAGCGTTCAACTAGCAGACCATTATCAACAAAA
TACTCCAATTGGCGATGGCCCTGTCCTTTTACCAGACAACCATTACCTGTCCACACAATCTGCCCTTTCG
AAAGATCCCAACGAAAAGAGAGACCACATGGTCCTTCTTGAGTTTGTAACAGCTGCTGGGATTACACATG
GCATGGATGAACTATACAAATAAATGTCCAGACCTGCAGGAATTCGATATCAAGCTTATCGATGAACAAA
CCCCCCCAAACCTAAGGTGAGTTGATCTTTAAGCTTTTTACATTTTCAGCTCGCATATATCAATTCGAAC
GTTTAATTAGAATGTTTAAATAAAGCTAGATTAAATGATTAGGCTCAGTTACCGGTCTTTTTTTTCTCAT
TTACACTAGCTAAGCATGCTGATAACTTCGTATAGCATACATTATACGAAGTTATTACCCTGTTATCCCT
ACAAATTAAACTGGGCATCAGCGCAATTCAATTGGTTTGGTAATAGCAAGGGAAAATAGAATGAAGTGAT
CTCCAAAAAATAAGTACTTTTTGACTGTAAATAAAATTGTAAGGAGTAAAAAGTACTTTTTTTTCTAAAA
AAATGTAATTAAGTAAAAGTAAAAGTATTGATTTTTAATTGTACTCAAGTAAAGTAAAAATCCCCAAAAA
TAATACTTAAGTACAGTAATCAAGTAAAATTACTCAAGTACTTTACACCTCTGGGCCCAATTCGCCCTAT
AGTGAGTCGTATTACAATTCACTGGCCGTCGTTTTACAACGTCGTGACTGGGAAAACCCTGGCGTTACCC
AACTTAATCGCCTTGCAGCACATCCCCCTTTCGCCAGCTGGCGTAATAGCGAAGAGGCCCGCACCGATCG
CCCTTCCCAACAGTTGCGCAGCCTGAATGGCGAATGG
[124 nt withheld, positions 6618-6741]
C
[91 nt withheld, positions 6743-6833]
A
[49 nt withheld, positions 6835-6883]
CCTTTGACGTTGGAGTCCACGTTCTTT
[37 nt withheld, positions 6911-6947]
ACCCTATCTCGGTCTATTCTTTTGATTTATAAGGGATTTTGCCGATTTCGGCCTATTGGTTAAAAAATGA
GCTGATTTAACAAAAATTTAACGCGAATTTTAACAAAATATTAACGCTTACAATTTCCTGATGCGGTATT
TTCTCCTTACGCATCTGTGCGGTATTTCACACCGCATCAGGTGGCACTTTTCGGGGAAATGTGCGCGGAA
CCCCTATTTGTTTATTTTTCTAAATACATTCAAATATGTATCCGCTCATGAGACAATAACCCTGATAAAT
GCTTCAATAATATTGAAAAAGGAAGAGTATGAGTATTCAACATTTCCGTGTCGCCCTTATTCCCTTTTTT
GCGGCATTTTGCCTTCCTGTTTTTGCTCACCCAGAAACGCTGGTGAAAGTAAAAGATGCTGAAGATCAGT
TGGGTGCACGAGTGGGTTACATCGAACTGGATCTCAACAGCGGTAAGATCCTTGAGAGTTTTCGCCCCGA
AGAACGTTTTCCAATGATGAGCACTTTTAAAGTTCTGCTATGTGGCGCGGTATTATCCCGTATTGACGCC
GGGCAAGAGCAACTCGGTCGCCGCATACACTATTCTCAGAATGACTTGGTTGAGTACTCACCAGTCACAG
AAAAGCATCTTACGGATGGCATGACAGTAAGAGAATTATGCAGTGCTGCCATAACCATGAGTGATAACAC
TGCGGCCAACTTACTTCTGACAACGATCGGAGGACCGAAGGAGCTAACCGCTTTTTTGCACAACATGGGG
GATCATGTAACTCGCCTTGATCGTTGGGAACCGGAGCTGAATGAAGCCATACCAAACGACGAGCGTGACA
CCACGATGCCTGTAGCAATGGCAACAACGTTGCGCAAACTATTAACTGGCGAACTACTTACTCTAGCTTC
CCGGCAACAATTAATAGACTGGATGGAGGCGGATAAAGTTGCAGGACCACTTCTGCGCTCGGCCCTTCCG
GCTGGCTGGTTTATTGCTGATAAATCTGGAGCCGGTGAGCGTGGGTCTCGCGGTATCATTGCAGCACTGG
GGCCAGATGGTAAGCCCTCCCGTATCGTAGTTATCTACACGACGGGGAGTCAGGCAACTATGGATGAACG
AAATAGACAGATCGCTGAGATAGGTGCCTCACTGATTAAGCATTGGTAACTGTCAGACCAAGTTTACTCA
TATATACTTTAGATTGATTTAAAACTTCATTTTTAATTTAAAAGGATCTAGGTGAAGATCCTTTTTGATA
ATCTCATGACCAAAATCCCTTAACGTGAGTTTTCGTTCCACTGAGCGTCAGACCCCGTAGAAAAGATCAA
AGGATCTTCTTGAGATCCTTTTTTTCTGCGCGTAATCTGCTGCTTGCAAACAAAAAAACCACCGCTACCA
GCGGTGGTTTGTTTGCCGGATCAAGAGCTACCAACTCTTTTTCCGAAGGTAACTGGCTTCAGCAGAGCGC
AGATACCAAATACTGTTCTTCTAGTGTAGCCGTAGTTAGGCCACCACTTCAAGAACTCTGTAGCACCGCC
TACATACCTCGCTCTGCTAATCCTGTTACCAGTGGCTGCTGCCAGTGGCGATAAGTCGTGTCTTACCGGG
TTGGACTCAAGACGATAGTTACCGGATAAGGCGCAGCGGTCGGGCTGAACGGGGGGTTCGTGCACACAGC
CCAGCTTGGAGCGAACGACCTACACCGAACTGAGATACCTACAGCGTGAGCTATGAGAAAGCGCCACGCT
TCCCGAAGGGAGAAAGGCGGACAGGTATCCGGTAAGCGGCAGGGTCGGAACAGGAGAGCGCACGAGGGAG
CTTCCAGGGGGAAACGCCTGGTATCTTTATAGTCCTGTCGGGTTTCGCCACCTCTGACTTGAGCGTCGAT
TTTTGTGATGCTCGTCAGGGGGGCGGAGCCTATGGAAAAACGCCAGCAACGCGGCCTTTTTACGGTTCCT
GGCCTTTTGCTGGCCTTTTGCTCACATGTTCTTTCCTGCGTTATCCCCTGATTCTGTGGATAACCGTATT
ACCGCCTTTGAGTGAGCTGATACCGCTCGCCGCAGCCGAACGACCGAGCGCAGCGAGTCAGTGAGCGAGG
AAGCGGAAGAGCGCCCAATACGCAAACCGCCTCTCCCCGCGCGTTGGCCGATTCATTAATGCAGCTGGCA
CGACAGGTTTCCCGACTGGAAAGC
